Addgene plasmid #59409: pCAG-HA-Nrxn1beta AS4(-)
Purpose: Expression plasmid for HA-tagged mouse Neurexin 1beta AS4(-) [lacking the insert at alternatively spliced segment 4 (AS4-)]
Depositing lab: Peter Scheiffele. Depositing organization: Columbia University. Publication: Alternative splicing controls selective trans-synaptic interactions of the neuroligin-neurexin complex. Chih B, Gollan L, Scheiffele P. Neuron. 2006 Jul 20. 51(2):171-8. 10.1016/j.neuron.2006.06.005 PubMed 16846852.
Backbone
  Vector backbone: pCAG
  Backbone size w/o insert (bp): 4869
  Total vector size (bp): 6213
  Vector type: Mammalian Expression
Growth in bacteria
  Bacterial resistance: Ampicillin, 100 μg/mL
  Growth temperature: 37°C
  Growth strain: DH5alpha
  Copy number: High Copy
Gene/Insert
  Gene/Insert name: Nrxn1beta AS4(-) (alt names: Neurexin 1beta AS4(-); Neurexin 1beta Delta4)
  Species: M. musculus (mouse)
  Insert size (bp): 1344
  Entrez Gene: Nrxn1 (a.k.a. 1700062G21Rik, 9330127H16Rik, A230068P09Rik, mKIAA0578)
  Promoter: CAG
  Tag / fusion protein: HA (N terminal on insert)
  Cloning method: Unknown
  Sequencing primers: 5′ pCAG-F (5'-GCAACGTGCTGGTTATTGTG-3'); 3′ Bglob-pA-R (5'-TTTTGGCAGAGGGAAAAAGA-3'); pCAG_rev_seq (5'-CAGCCACCACCTTCTGATAG-3')
Terms and licenses: Academic/Nonprofit Terms; Industry Terms: Not Available to Industry
Depositor comments: See map & sequence file for insert-releasing enzymes (e.g. NheI / XmaI). The Nrxn 1 beta variant encoded by this plasmid is AS4(-) / AS5(-): Exon 21 constituting alternatively spliced segment 4 (AS4) (=ENSMUSE00001309616) is absent. AS5 is absent, i.e. the short form of exon 23 (23.2) is present (=ENSMUSE00001290978; "GTGGGTTAG" missing compared to (longer) exon 23.1 (=ENSMUSE00000862714)). See Schreiner et al., Neuron, 2014 for nomenclature of alternatively spliced segments (doi:10.1016/j.neuron.2014.09.011).
How to cite: pCAG-HA-Nrxn1beta AS4(-) was a gift from Peter Scheiffele (Addgene plasmid # 59409 ; http://n2t.net/addgene:59409 ; RRID:Addgene_59409)
