[The description below was written by a language model from this plasmid's Addgene catalogue record and pLannotate feature annotations shown in this document.]
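Description:
pCAG-HA-Nrxn1beta AS4(-) is a 6.2 kb mammalian expression plasmid built on the pCAG backbone for producing an HA-tagged form of mouse neurexin 1β. It is maintained in E. coli through a high-copy ColE1/pUC-type origin and selected with ampicillin via the β-lactamase gene. Remnants of lac regulatory sequence are also present in the backbone. An SV40 origin of replication sits next to an SV40 promoter fragment and poly(A) signal, and it could support episomal amplification in cells expressing large T antigen. No mammalian selection marker is annotated.

Expression is driven by the composite CAG promoter, annotated here as the CMV immediate-early enhancer, the chicken β-actin promoter and a chimeric β-actin/β-globin intron. Transcripts terminate at the rabbit β-globin polyadenylation signal, and the short HBB fragments flanking the insert are globin exon remnants of this cassette. The roughly 1.3 kb insert encodes the Nrxn1β splice variant that lacks exon 21, which constitutes alternatively spliced segment 4. It also lacks the AS5 insert, because it carries the short form of exon 23. The feature table shows a short neuroligin-1-derived coding fragment immediately upstream of the neurexin sequence. It most likely supplies a heterologous N-terminal signal peptide placed ahead of the N-terminal HA tag, although the record does not say this and the HA tag itself is not annotated.

The construct is intended for transient expression of epitope-tagged neurexin 1β in cultured cells or neurons. The associated work used it to examine how alternative splicing at AS4 governs selective trans-synaptic binding between neurexins and neuroligins.
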