Features (pLannotate 1.2.2; 20 found; start..end, strand, type, name):
    368..645     +  promoter       chicken β-actin promoter: No description available
    647..1664    +  intron         chimeric intron: chimera between introns from chicken β-actin and rabbit β-globin
   1662..1718    +  CDS            HBB (fragment): HBB_LEPEU - Experimental evidence at protein level: Swiss-Prot protein existence level 1. Involved in oxygen transport from the lung to the various peripheral tissues. From Lepus europaeus (European hare).
   1725..1761    +  misc_feature   MCS (fragment): multiple cloning site
   1768..1908    +  CDS            Nlgn1 (fragment): NLGN1_MOUSE - Also known as Kiaa1070. Experimental evidence at protein level: Swiss-Prot protein existence level 1. Cell surface protein involved in cell-cell-interactions via its interactions with neurexin family members. Plays a role in synapse function and synaptic signal transmission, and probably mediates its effects by recruiting and clustering other synaptic proteins. May promote the initial formation of synapses, but is not essential for this. In vitro, triggers the de novo formation of presynaptic structures. May be involved in specification of excitatory synapses. Required to maintai
   1942..3108    +  CDS            Nrxn1 (fragment): NRX1B_MOUSE - Experimental evidence at protein level: Swiss-Prot protein existence level 1. Neuronal cell surface protein that may be involved in cell recognition and cell adhesion by forming intracellular junctions through binding to neuroligins. May play a role in formation or maintenance of synaptic junctions. May mediate intracellular signaling. May play a role in angiogenesis (By similarity). From Mus musculus (Mouse).
   3128..3211    +  CDS            HBB (fragment): HBB_PONPY - Experimental evidence at transcript level: Swiss-Prot protein existence level 2. Involved in oxygen transport from the lung to the various peripheral tissues. From Pongo pygmaeus (Bornean orangutan).
   3282..3337    +  polyA_signal   β-globin poly(A) signal: rabbit β-globin polyadenylation signal (Gil and Proudfoot, 1987)
   3722..3738    -  protein_bind   lac operator: The lac repressor binds to the lac operator to inhibit transcription in E. coli. This inhibition can be relieved by adding lactose or isopropyl-β-D-thiogalactopyranoside (IPTG). lac repressor encoded by lacI
   3746..3776    -  promoter       lac promoter: promoter for the E. coli lac operon
   3791..3812    -  protein_bind   CAP binding site: CAP binding activates transcription in the presence of cAMP. E. coli catabolite activator protein
   3825..3864    -  CDS            lacI (fragment): lac repressor; lacI; The lac repressor binds to the lac operator to inhibit transcription in E. coli. This inhibition can be relieved by adding lactose or isopropyl-β-D-thiogalactopyranoside (IPTG).
   3871..3893    +  promoter       SV40 promoter (fragment): SV40 enhancer and early promoter
   3917..4052    +  rep_origin     SV40 ori: SV40 origin of replication
   4072..4206    +  polyA_signal   SV40 poly(A) signal: SV40 polyadenylation signal
   4208..4262    -  CDS            lacI (fragment): lac repressor; lacI; The lac repressor binds to the lac operator to inhibit transcription in E. coli. This inhibition can be relieved by adding lactose or isopropyl-β-D-thiogalactopyranoside (IPTG).
   4445..5033    -  rep_origin     ori: high-copy-number ColE1/pMB1/pBR322/pUC origin of replication
   5204..6064    -  CDS            AmpR: β-lactamase; bla; confers resistance to ampicillin, carbenicillin, and related antibiotics
   6065..6169    -  promoter       AmpR promoter: bla
   6200..366     +  enhancer       CMV enhancer (across the origin): human cytomegalovirus immediate early enhancer
>Addgene plasmid #59409 | pCAG-HA-Nrxn1beta AS4(-) | depositor full sequence | sequence record 107053 | pCAG-HA-Nrxn1beta AS4(-) sequence 6213 bps
ACTAGTTATTAATAGTAATCAATTACGGGGTCATTAGTTCATAGCCCATATATGGAGTTCCGCGTTACAT
AACTTACGGTAAATGGCCCGCCTGGCTGACCGCCCAACGACCCCCGCCCATTGACGTCAATAATGACGTA
TGTTCCCATAGTAACGCCAATAGGGACTTTCCATTGACGTCAATGGGTGGAGTATTTACGGTAAACTGCC
CACTTGGCAGTACATCAAGTGTATCATATGCCAAGTACGCCCCCTATTGACGTCAATGACGGTAAATGGC
CCGCCTGGCATTATGCCCAGTACATGACCTTATGGGACTTTCCTACTTGGCAGTACATCTACGTATTAGT
CATCGCTATTACCATGGTCGAGGTGAGCCCCACGTTCTGCTTCACTCTCCCCATCTCCCCCCCCTCCCCA
CCCCCAATTTTGTATTTATTTATTTTTTAATTATTTTGTGCAGCGATGGGGGCGGGGGGGGGGGGGGGGC
GCGCGCCAGGCGGGGCGGGGCGGGGCGAGGGGCGGGGCGGGGCGAGGCGGAGAGGTGCGGCGGCAGCCAA
TCAGAGCGGCGCGCTCCGAAAGTTTCCTTTTATGGCGAGGCGGCGGCGGCGGCGGCCCTATAAAAAGCGA
AGCGCGCGGCGGGCGGGGAGTCGCTGCGACGCTGCCTTCGCCCCGTGCCCCGCTCCGCCGCCGCCTCGCG
CCGCCCGCCCCGGCTCTGACTGACCGCGTTACTCCCACAGGTGAGCGGGCGGGACGGCCCTTCTCCTCCG
GGCTGTAATTAGCGCTTGGTTTAATGACGGCTTGTTTCTTTTCTGTGGCTGCGTGAAAGCCTTGAGGGGC
TCCGGGAGGGCCCTTTGTGCGGGGGGAGCGGCTCGGGGGGTGCGTGCGTGTGTGTGTGCGTGGGGAGCGC
CGCGTGCGGCTCCGCGCTGCCCGGCGGCTGTGAGCGCTGCGGGCGCGGCGCGGGGCTTTGTGCGCTCCGC
AGTGTGCGCGAGGGGAGCGCGGCCGGGGGCGGTGCCCCGCGGTGCGGGGGGGGCTGCGAGGGGAACAAAG
GCTGCGTGCGGGGTGTGTGCGTGGGGGGGTGAGCAGGGGGTGTGGGCGCGTCGGTCGGGCTGCAACCCCC
CCTGCACCCCCCTCCCCGAGTTGCTGAGCACGGCCCGGCTTCGGGTGCGGGGCTCCGTACGGGGCGTGGC
GCGGGGCTCGCCGTGCCGGGCGGGGGGTGGCGGCAGGTGGGGGTGCCGGGCGGGGCGGGGCCGCCTCGGG
CCGGGGAGGGCTCGGGGGAGGGGCGCGGCGGCCCCCGGAGCGCCGGCGGCTGTCGAGGCGCGGCGAGCCG
CAGCCATTGCCTTTTATGGTAATCGTGCGAGAGGGCGCAGGGACTTCCTTTGTCCCAAATCTGTGCGGAG
CCGAAATCTGGGAGGCGCCGCCGCACCCCCTCTAGCGGGCGCGGGGCGAAGCGGTGCGGCGCCGGCAGGA
AGGAAATGGGCGGGGAGGGCCTTCGTGCGTCGCCGCGCCGCCGTCCCCTTCTCCCTCTCCAGCCTCGGGG
CTGTCCGCGGGGGGACGGCTGCCTTCGGGGGGGACGGGGCAGGGCGGGGTTCGGCTTCTGGCGTGTGACC
GGCGGCTCTAGAGCCTCTGCTAACCATGTTCATGCCTTCTTCTTTTTCCTACAGCTCCTGGGCAACGTGC
TGGTTATTGTGCTGTCTCATCATTTTGGCAAAGAATTCGCGGCCGCTAGCGCTACCGGACTCAGATCTCG
AGCTCAAGCTTGGGACCATGGCACTTCCCAGATGCATGTGGCCAAATTATGTTTGGAGAGCTATGATGGC
ATGTGTGGTCCACAGGGGATCCGGTGCCCCATTGACTCTCTGCTTGTTGGGATGTTTGCTACAGACTTTT
CACGTACTCTCTCAAAAGTATCCATACGACGTTCCGGACTACGCAGGTACCGCATCCAGTTTGGGAGCGC
ACCACATCCACCATTTCCATGGCAGCAGCAAGCATCATTCAGTGCCTATTGCAATCTACAGGTCACCAGC
ATCCTTGCGAGGCGGACACGCTGGGACAACATATATCTTTAGCAAAGGTGGTGGACAGATTACATATAAG
TGGCCTCCCAATGACCGCCCCAGTACACGAGCAGACAGGCTGGCCATCGGATTTAGCACTGTCCAGAAGG
AAGCCGTGTTGGTGCGTGTGGACAGTTCCTCAGGCCTGGGTGACTACCTGGAGCTGCACATACACCAAGG
AAAAATTGGAGTTAAGTTTAATGTTGGGACAGATGACATCGCCATCGAAGAGTCTAATGCAATCATTAAT
GATGGGAAATACCATGTAGTACGTTTCACAAGGAGTGGTGGCAATGCCACGTTACAGGTGGACAGCTGGC
CAGTTATCGAACGCTACCCTGCAGGGCGTCAGCTCACAATCTTCAATAGCCAAGCAACCATAATAATTGG
CGGGAAAGAGCAGGGCCAGCCCTTCCAGGGCCAGCTCTCTGGTCTTTACTACAATGGCTTGAAAGTTCTG
AATATGGCAGCAGAGAACGATGCCAACATCGCCATAGTGGGGAATGTGAGGCTGGTCGGTGAAGTGCCTT
CCTCTATGACAACTGAGTCGACAGCCACTGCCATGCAGTCTGAGATGTCCACCTCAATCATGGAGACCAC
CACAACCCTGGCTACCAGCACAGCTAGAAGAGGCAAGCCCCCCACAAAGGAACCCATCAGCCAGACCACA
GATGACATCCTTGTGGCCTCGGCAGAGTGTCCCAGTGACGATGAGGACATTGACCCCTGTGAGCCGAGCT
CAGCCAACCCCACCAGAGTAGGTGGCCGTGAACCATACCCAGGCTCTGCAGAGGTGATTCGGGAGTCCAG
CAGTACCACTGGCATGGTGGTGGGGATTGTCGCGGCAGCCGCTCTGTGCATCCTCATCCTCCTCTATGCC
ATGTACAAGTACAGGAACCGGGATGAAGGGTCGTACCACGTGGATGAGAGTCGAAACTACATCAGTAACT
CAGCACAGTCCAATGGGGCTGTGGTCAAGGAGATGCAACCCAGCAGTGCTAAAAGCGCCAACAAAAACAA
GAAGAACAAGGATAAGGAGTATTATGTCTGACTCGAGGTACCCCCGGGGAGCTCAATTCACTCCTCAGGT
GCAGGCTGCCTATCAGAAGGTGGTGGCTGGTGTGGCCAATGCCCTGGCTCACAAATACCACTGAGATCTT
TTTCCCTCTGCCAAAAATTATGGGGACATCATGAAGCCCCTTGAGCATCTGACTTCTGGCTAATAAAGGA
AATTTATTTTCATTGCAATAGTGTGTTGGAATTTTTTGTGTCTCTCACTCGGAAGGACATATGGGAGGGC
AAATCATTTAAAACATCAGAATGAGTATTTGGTTTAGAGTTTGGCAACATATGCCCATATGCTGGCTGCC
ATGAACAAAGGTTGGCTATAAAGAGGTCATCAGTATATGAAACAGCCCCCTGCTGTCCATTCCTTATTCC
ATAGAAAAGCCTTGACTTGAGGTTAGATTTTTTTTATATTTTGTTTTGTGTTATTTTTTTCTTTAACATC
CCTAAAATTTTCCTTACATGTTTTACTAGCCAGATTTTTCCTCCTCTCCTGACTACTCCCAGTCATAGCT
GTCCCTCTTCTCTTATGGAGATCCCTCGACCTGCAGCCCAAGCTTGGCGTAATCATGGTCATAGCTGTTT
CCTGTGTGAAATTGTTATCCGCTCACAATTCCACACAACATACGAGCCGGAAGCATAAAGTGTAAAGCCT
GGGGTGCCTAATGAGTGAGCTAACTCACATTAATTGCGTTGCGCTCACTGCCCGCTTTCCAGTCGGGAAA
CCTGTCGTGCCAGCGGATCCGCATCTCAATTAGTCAGCAACCATAGTCCCGCCCCTAACTCCGCCCATCC
CGCCCCTAACTCCGCCCAGTTCCGCCCATTCTCCGCCCCATGGCTGACTAATTTTTTTTATTTATGCAGA
GGCCGAGGCCGCCTCGGCCTCTGAGCTATTCCAGAAGTAGTGAGGAGGCTTTTTTGGAGGCCTAGGCTTT
TGCAAAAAGCTAACTTGTTTATTGCAGCTTATAATGGTTACAAATAAAGCAATAGCATCACAAATTTCAC
AAATAAAGCATTTTTTTCACTGCATTCTAGTTGTGGTTTGTCCAAACTCATCAATGTATCTTATCATGTC
TGGATCCGCTGCATTAATGAATCGGCCAACGCGCGGGGAGAGGCGGTTTGCGTATTGGGCGCTCTTCCGC
TTCCTCGCTCACTGACTCGCTGCGCTCGGTCGTTCGGCTGCGGCGAGCGGTATCAGCTCACTCAAAGGCG
GTAATACGGTTATCCACAGAATCAGGGGATAACGCAGGAAAGAACATGTGAGCAAAAGGCCAGCAAAAGG
CCAGGAACCGTAAAAAGGCCGCGTTGCTGGCGTTTTTCCATAGGCTCCGCCCCCCTGACGAGCATCACAA
AAATCGACGCTCAAGTCAGAGGTGGCGAAACCCGACAGGACTATAAAGATACCAGGCGTTTCCCCCTGGA
AGCTCCCTCGTGCGCTCTCCTGTTCCGACCCTGCCGCTTACCGGATACCTGTCCGCCTTTCTCCCTTCGG
GAAGCGTGGCGCTTTCTCATAGCTCACGCTGTAGGTATCTCAGTTCGGTGTAGGTCGTTCGCTCCAAGCT
GGGCTGTGTGCACGAACCCCCCGTTCAGCCCGACCGCTGCGCCTTATCCGGTAACTATCGTCTTGAGTCC
AACCCGGTAAGACACGACTTATCGCCACTGGCAGCAGCCACTGGTAACAGGATTAGCAGAGCGAGGTATG
TAGGCGGTGCTACAGAGTTCTTGAAGTGGTGGCCTAACTACGGCTACACTAGAAGAACAGTATTTGGTAT
CTGCGCTCTGCTGAAGCCAGTTACCTTCGGAAAAAGAGTTGGTAGCTCTTGATCCGGCAAACAAACCACC
GCTGGTAGCGGTGGTTTTTTTGTTTGCAAGCAGCAGATTACGCGCAGAAAAAAAGGATCTCAAGAAGATC
CTTTGATCTTTTCTACGGGGTCTGACGCTCAGTGGAACGAAAACTCACGTTAAGGGATTTTGGTCATGAG
ATTATCAAAAAGGATCTTCACCTAGATCCTTTTAAATTAAAAATGAAGTTTTAAATCAATCTAAAGTATA
TATGAGTAAACTTGGTCTGACAGTTACCAATGCTTAATCAGTGAGGCACCTATCTCAGCGATCTGTCTAT
TTCGTTCATCCATAGTTGCCTGACTCCCCGTCGTGTAGATAACTACGATACGGGAGGGCTTACCATCTGG
CCCCAGTGCTGCAATGATACCGCGAGACCCACGCTCACCGGCTCCAGATTTATCAGCAATAAACCAGCCA
GCCGGAAGGGCCGAGCGCAGAAGTGGTCCTGCAACTTTATCCGCCTCCATCCAGTCTATTAATTGTTGCC
GGGAAGCTAGAGTAAGTAGTTCGCCAGTTAATAGTTTGCGCAACGTTGTTGCCATTGCTACAGGCATCGT
GGTGTCACGCTCGTCGTTTGGTATGGCTTCATTCAGCTCCGGTTCCCAACGATCAAGGCGAGTTACATGA
TCCCCCATGTTGTGCAAAAAAGCGGTTAGCTCCTTCGGTCCTCCGATCGTTGTCAGAAGTAAGTTGGCCG
CAGTGTTATCACTCATGGTTATGGCAGCACTGCATAATTCTCTTACTGTCATGCCATCCGTAAGATGCTT
TTCTGTGACTGGTGAGTACTCAACCAAGTCATTCTGAGAATAGTGTATGCGGCGACCGAGTTGCTCTTGC
CCGGCGTCAATACGGGATAATACCGCGCCACATAGCAGAACTTTAAAAGTGCTCATCATTGGAAAACGTT
CTTCGGGGCGAAAACTCTCAAGGATCTTACCGCTGTTGAGATCCAGTTCGATGTAACCCACTCGTGCACC
CAACTGATCTTCAGCATCTTTTACTTTCACCAGCGTTTCTGGGTGAGCAAAAACAGGAAGGCAAAATGCC
GCAAAAAAGGGAATAAGGGCGACACGGAAATGTTGAATACTCATACTCTTCCTTTTTCAATATTATTGAA
GCATTTATCAGGGTTATTGTCTCATGAGCGGATACATATTTGAATGTATTTAGAAAAATAAACAAATAGG
GGTTCCGCGCACATTTCCCCGAAAAGTGCCACCTGGGTCGACATTGATTATTG
