>Addgene plasmid #59409 | pCAG-HA-Nrxn1beta AS4(-) | addgene partial sequence | sequence record 115390 | pCAG-F 5'-GCAACGTGCTGGTTATTGTG-3'
CGGCCGCTAGCGCTACCGGACTCAGATCTCGAGCTCAAGCTTGGGACCATGGCACTTCCCAGATGCATGT
GGCCAAATTATGTTTGGAGAGCTATGATGGCATGTGTGGTCCACAGGGGATCCGGTGCCCCATTGACTCT
CTGCTTGTTGGGATGTTTGCTACAGACTTTTCACGTACTCTCTCAAAAGTATCCATACGACGTTCCGGAC
TACGCAGGTACCGCATCCAGTTTGGGAGCGCACCACATCCACCATTTCCATGGCAGCAGCAAGCATCATT
CAGTGCCTATTGCAATCTACAGGTCACCAGCATCCTTGCGAGGCGGACACGCTGGGACAACATATATCTT
TAGCAAAGGTGGTGGACAGATTACATATAAGTGGCCTCCCAATGACCGCCCCAGTACACGAGCAGACAGG
CTGGCCATCGGATTTAGCACTGTCCAGAAGGAAGCCGTGTTGGTGCGTGTGGACAGTTCCTCAGGCCTGG
GTGACTACCTGGAGCTGCACATACACCAAGGAAAAATTGGAGTTAAGTTTAATGTTGGGACAGATGACAT
CGCCATCGAAGAGTCTAATGCAATCATTAATGATGGGAAATACCATGTAGTACGTTTCACAAGGAGTGGT
GGCAATGCCACGTTACAGGTGGACAGCTGGCCAGTTATCGAACGCTACCCTGCAGGGCGTCAGCTCACAA
TCTTCAATAGCCAAGCAACCATAATAATTGGCGGGAAAGAGCAGGGCCAGCCCTTCCAGGGCCAGCTCTC
TGGTCTTTACTACAATG
