>Addgene plasmid #59409 | pCAG-HA-Nrxn1beta AS4(-) | addgene partial sequence | sequence record 115690 | Bglob-pA-R 5'-ttttggcagagggaaaaaga-3'
ACCACCTTCTGATAGGCAGCCTGCACCTGAGGAGTGAATTGAGCTCCCCGGGGGTACCTCGAGTCAGACA
TAATACTCCTTATCCTTGTTCTTCTTGTTTTTGTTGGCGCTTTTAGCACTGCTGGGTTGCATCTCCTTGA
CCACAGCCCCATTGGACTGTGCTGAGTTACTGATGTAGTTTCGACTCTCATCCACGTGGTACGACCCTTC
ATCCCGGTTCCTGTACTTGTACATGGCATAGAGGAGGATGAGGATGCACAGAGCGGCTGCCGCGACAATC
CCCACCACCATGCCAGTGGTACTGCTGGACTCCCGAATCACCTCTGCAGAGCCTGGGTATGGTTCACGGC
CACCTACTCTGGTGGGGTTGGCTGAGCTCGGCTCACAGGGGTCAATGTCCTCATCGTCACTGGGACACTC
TGCCGAGGCCACAAGGATGTCATCTGTGGTCTGGCTGATGGGTTCCTTTGTGGGGGGCTTGCCTCTTCTA
GCTGTGCTGGTAGCCAGGGTTGTGGTGGTCTCCATGATTGAGGTGGACATCTCAGACTGCATGGCAGTGG
CTGTCGACTCAGTTGTCATAGAGGAAGGCACTTCACCGACCAGCCTCACATTCCCCACTATGGCGATGTT
GGCATCGTTCTCTGCTGCCATATTCAGAACTTTCAAGCCATTGTAGTAAAGACCAGAGAGCTGGCCCTGG
AAGGGCTGGCCCTGCTCTTTCCCGCCAATTATTATGGTTGCTTGGCTATTGAAGATTGTGAGCTGACGCC
CTGCA
